>Addgene plasmid #44824 | pUASP dsRed Rab7 WT | addgene partial sequence | sequence record 62806 | dsRed1-C 5'-AGCTGGACATCACCTCCCACAACG-3'
CATCGTGGAGCAGTACGAGCGCACCGAGGGCCGCCACCACCTGTTCCTGAGATCTCGAGCTCAAGCTTCG
AATTCTGCAGTCGACGGTACCGCGGGCCCGGGATCATCAACAAGTTTGTACAAAAAAGCAGGCTTAATGT
CCGGACGTAAGAAATCCCTACTGAAAGTCATCATTCTGGGCGACAGCAGTGTGGGCAAGACCTCTCTGAT
GAATCAGTATGTAAACAAACGCTTCTCCAACCAATACAAAGCCACGATCGGAGCTGATTTCTGCACGAAA
GAGGTGGTGGTCAACGACCGAGTGGTCACAATGCAGATCTGGGACACTGCTGGTCAGGAACGCTTCCAGT
CGCTTGGAGTGGCGTTTTACCGCGGAGCCGACTGCTGCGTGCTTGTCTACGATGTGACGGCGCCGAACTC
GTTCAAGAATCTCGACTCCTGGCGCGACGAGTTCCTCATACAGGCCAGTCCACGAGACCCCGATCACTTC
CCCTTCGTTGTGTTGGGCAATAAGGTGGATTTGGACAACCGCCAGGTGTCCACGCGTCGAGCGCAGCAAT
GGTGCCAATCTAAGAACGATATACCCTACTACGAAACGTCCGCCAAGGAGGGCATCAACGTGGAGATGGC
GTTTCAAGTTATAGCCAAGAATGCGTTAGAGTTGGAGGCGGAGGCTGAAGTTATCAACGATTTCCCCGAT
CAGATTACCTTGGGCTCGCAAAACAATCGTCCTGGCAATCCTGACAACTGTCAGTGCTAAAACCCAGCTT
TCTTGTACAAAGTGGTTGATGATCCTCTAGAGTCGACCTCGAACGTTAACGTTAACGTAACGTTAACTCG
AGGAGCTTGATAACATTATACCTAAACCCATGGTCAAGAGTAAACATTTCTGCCTTTGAAGTTGAGAACA
CAATTAAGCATCCCCTGGTTAAACCTGACATTCATACTTGTTAATAGCGCC
