[The description below was written by a language model from this plasmid's Addgene catalogue record.]
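Description:
pUASP dsRed Rab7 WT is a Drosophila expression plasmid built on the pUASP backbone (about 9.9 kb without the insert), a vector type used for GAL4-dependent transgene expression in flies. It is propagated in E. coli under ampicillin selection. No feature table accompanies the record, so the bacterial origin, any fly transformation marker, transposon ends and the exact promoter and 3′ elements are not itemised. In general, pUASP-type vectors place GAL4-binding UAS sites upstream of a basal promoter chosen to allow expression in the female germline as well as in somatic tissues, but the specific arrangement here should be confirmed from the sequence.

The payload is the wild-type coding sequence of Drosophila melanogaster Rab7 (CG5915), a small GTPase of the Rab family generally associated with late endosomes and trafficking toward lysosomes. It was introduced by Gateway recombination, so attachment-site-derived sequences would be expected to flank the insert. The backbone supplies a dsRed red fluorescent protein fused to the N terminus of Rab7. This orientation leaves the C-terminal end of the Rab free, which matters because Rab proteins are typically lipid-modified there for membrane attachment. The "WT" designation indicates that the insert is the unmutated form of the protein.

When the construct is integrated into the fly genome and crossed to a GAL4 driver line, it should produce tissue- or stage-specific expression of red fluorescent Rab7. This makes it suitable for labelling Rab7-positive compartments and following their localisation and dynamics in vivo. It comes from a study that systematically characterised the Drosophila Rab protein family.
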