Addgene plasmid #44824: pUASP dsRed Rab7 WT
Depositing lab: Matthew Scott. Depositing organization: Stanford University. Publication: Thirty-one flavors of Drosophila rab proteins. Zhang J, Schulze KL, Hiesinger PR, Suyama K, Wang S, Fish M, Acar M, Hoskins RA, Bellen HJ, Scott MP. Genetics. 2007 Jun;176(2):1307-22. Epub 2007 Apr 3. 10.1534/genetics.106.066761 PubMed 17409086.
Backbone
  Vector backbone: pUASP
  Backbone size w/o insert (bp): 9939
  Vector type: Insect Expression ; Drosophila
Growth in bacteria
  Bacterial resistance: Ampicillin, 100 μg/mL
  Growth temperature: 37°C
  Growth strain: DH5alpha
  Copy number: Unknown
Gene/Insert
  Gene/Insert name: Rab7
  Species: D. melanogaster (fly)
  Entrez Gene: Rab7 (a.k.a. Dmel_CG5915, AAF56218, CG5915, DRAB7, DRab7, Dm Rab7, DmRab7, Dmel\CG5915, Drab7, O76742, RAB7, Rab-7, Rab-r7, Rab7A, dRab7, drab7, rab7)
  Tag / fusion protein: dsRed (N terminal on backbone)
  Cloning method: Gateway Cloning
  Sequencing primers: 5′ dsRed1-C; 3′ pUASp-3
Terms and licenses: Academic/Nonprofit Terms; Industry Terms: Not Available to Industry
How to cite: pUASP dsRed Rab7 WT was a gift from Matthew Scott (Addgene plasmid # 44824 ; http://n2t.net/addgene:44824 ; RRID:Addgene_44824)
